>Addgene plasmid #169577 | pAB300-Tier1-PhCMV-rTetR | addgene full sequence | sequence record 365225 | Addgene NGS Result
TCCGCGCACATTTCCCCGAAAAGTGCCACCTGACGTCGACGGATCGGGAGATCTCCACGCGTGGTACCCT
CGAGTTGACATTGATTATTGAGTAGTTATTAATAGTAATCAATTACGGGGTCATTAGTTCATAGCCCATA
TATGGAGTTCCGCGTTACATAACTTACGGTAAATGGCCCGCCTGGCTGACCGCCCAACGACCCCCGCCCA
TTGACGTCAATAATGACGTATGTTCCCATAGTAACGCCAATAGGGACTTTCCATTGACGTCAATGGGTGG
AGTATTTACGGTAAACTGCCCACTTGGCAGTACATCAAGTGTATCATATGCCAAGTACGCCCCCTATTGA
CGTCAATGACGGTAAATGGCCCGCCTGGCATTATGCCCAGTACATGACCTTATGGGACTTTCCTACTTGG
CAGTACATCTACGTATTAGTCATCGCTATTACCATGGTGATGCGGTTTTGGCAGTACATCAATGGGCGTG
GATAGCGGTTTGACTCACGGGGATTTCCAAGTCTCCACCCCATTGACGTCAATGGGAGTTTGTTTTGGCA
CCAAAATCAACGGGACTTTCCAAAATGTCGTAACAACTCCGCCCCATTGACGCAAATGGGCGGTAGGCGT
GTACGGTGGGAGGTCTATATAAGCAGAGCTCTCTGGCTAACTAGAGAACCCACTGCTTACTGGCTTATCG
AAATTAATACGACTCACTATAGGGAGACCCAAGCTGTTCGAAGCGGAATTCACCATGACTAGTGGATCAA
GACTGGACAAGAGCAAAGTCATAAACTCTGCTCTGGAATTACTCAATGGAGTCGGTATCGAAGGCCTGAC
GACAAGGAAACTCGCTCAAAAGCTGGGAGTTGAGCAGCCTACCCTGTACTGGCACGTGAAGAACAAGCGG
GCCCTGCTCGATGCCCTGCCAATCGAGATGCTGGACAGGCATCATACCCACTCCTGCCCCCTGGAAGGCG
AGTCATGGCAAGACTTTCTGCGGAACAACGCCAAGTCATACCGCTGTGCTCTCCTCTCACATCGCGACGG
GGCTAAAGTGCATCTCGGCACCCGCCCAACAGAGAAACAGTACGAAACCCTGGAAAATCAGCTCGCGTTC
CTGTGTCAGCAAGGCTTCTCCCTGGAGAACGCACTGTACGCTCTGTCCGCCGTGGGCCACTTTACACTGG
GCTGCGTATTGGAGGAACAGGAGCATCAAGTAGCAAAAGAGGAAAGAGAGACACCTACCACCGATTCTAT
GCCCCCACTTCTGAAACAAGCAATTGAGCTGTTCGACCGGCAGGGAGCCGAACCTGCCTTCCTTTTCGGC
CTGGAACTAATCATATGTGGCCTGGAGAAACAGCTAAAGTGCGAAAGCGGCGGGGCTAGCGGATCCACCG
GTGTCTAGAAAGCTTTGAGGCCGGCCTGCAGGGATCAGCCTCGACTGTGCCTTCTAGTTGCCAGCCATCT
GTTGTTTGCCCCTCCCCCGTGCCTTCCTTGACCCTGGAAGGTGCCACTCCCACTGTCCTTTCCTAATAAA
ATGAGGAAATTGCATCGCATTGTCTGAGTAGGTGTCATTCTATTCTGGGGGGTGGGGTGGGGCAGGACAG
CAAGGGGGAGGATTGGGAAGACAATAGCAGGCATGCTGGGGATGCGGTGGGCTCTATGGCTTCTGAGGCG
GAAAGAACCAGCTGGGGCTCTAGGGGGTATCCCC
[124 nt withheld, positions 1715-1838]
C
[91 nt withheld, positions 1840-1930]
A
[49 nt withheld, positions 1932-1980]
CCTTTGACGTTGGAGTCCACGTTCTTT
[37 nt withheld, positions 2008-2044]
ACCCTATCTCGGTCTATTCTTTTGATTTATAAGGGATTTTGCCGATTTCGGCCTATTGGTTAAAAAATGA
GCTGATTTAACAAAAATTTAACGCGAATTAATTCTGTGGAATGTGTGTCAGTTAGGGTGTGGAAAGTCCC
CAGGCTCCCCAGCAGGCAGAAGTATGCAAAGCATGCATCTCAATTAGTCAGCAACCAGGTGTGGAAAGTC
CCCAGGCTCCCCAGCAGGCAGAAGTATGCAAAGCATGCATCTCAATTAGTCAGCAACCATAGTCCCGCCC
CTAACTCCGCCCATCCCGCCCCTAACTCCGCCCAGTTCCGCCCATTCTCCGCCCCATGGCTGACTAATTT
TTTTTATTTATGCAGAGGCCGAGGCCGCCTCTGCCTCTGAGCTATTCCAGAAGTAGTGAGGAGGCTTTTT
TGGAGGCCTAGGCTTTTGCAAAAAGCTCCCGGGAGCTTGTATATCCATTTTCGGATCTGATCAAGAGACA
GGATGAGGATCGTTTCGCATGATTGAACAAGATGGATTGCACGCAGGTTCTCCGGCCGCTTGGGTGGAGA
GGCTATTCGGCTATGACTGGGCACAACAGACAATCGGCTGCTCTGATGCCGCCGTGTTCCGGCTGTCAGC
GCAGGGGCGCCCGGTTCTTTTTGTCAAGACCGACCTGTCCGGTGCCCTGAATGAACTGCAGGACGAGGCA
GCGCGGCTATCGTGGCTGGCCACGACGGGCGTTCCTTGCGCAGCTGTGCTCGACGTTGTCACTGAAGCGG
GAAGGGACTGGCTGCTATTGGGCGAAGTGCCGGGGCAGGATCTCCTGTCATCTCACCTTGCTCCTGCCGA
GAAAGTATCCATCATGGCTGATGCAATGCGGCGGCTGCATACGCTTGATCCGGCTACCTGCCCATTCGAC
CACCAAGCGAAACATCGCATCGAGCGAGCACGTACTCGGATGGAAGCCGGTCTTGTCGATCAGGATGATC
TGGACGAAGAGCATCAGGGGCTCGCGCCAGCCGAACTGTTCGCCAGGCTCAAGGCGCGCATGCCCGACGG
CGAGGATCTCGTCGTGACCCATGGCGATGCCTGCTTGCCGAATATCATGGTGGAAAATGGCCGCTTTTCT
GGATTCATCGACTGTGGCCGGCTGGGTGTGGCGGACCGCTATCAGGACATAGCGTTGGCTACCCGTGATA
TTGCTGAAGAGCTTGGCGGCGAATGGGCTGACCGCTTCCTCGTGCTTTACGGTATCGCCGCTCCCGATTC
GCAGCGCATCGCCTTCTATCGCCTTCTTGACGAGTTCTTCTGAGCGGGACTCTGGGGTTCGAAATGACCG
ACCAAGCGACGCCCAACCTGCCATCACGAGATTTCGATTCCACCGCCGCCTTCTATGAAAGGTTGGGCTT
CGGAATCGTTTTCCGGGACGCCGGCTGGATGATCCTCCAGCGCGGGGATCTCATGCTGGAGTTCTTCGCC
CACCCCAACTTGTTTATTGCAGCTTATAATGGTTACAAATAAAGCAATAGCATCACAAATTTCACAAATA
AAGCATTTTTTTCACTGCATTCTAGTTGTGGTTTGTCCAAACTCATCAATGTATCTTATCATGTCTGTAT
ACCGTCGACCTCTAGCTAGAGCTTGGCGTAATCATGGTCATAGCTGTTTCCTGTGTGAAATTGTTATCCG
CTCACAATTCCACACAACATACGAGCCGGAAGCATAAAGTGTAAAGCCTGGGGTGCCTAATGAGTGAGCT
AACTCACATTAATTGCGTTGCGCTCACTGCCCGCTTTCCAGTCGGGAAACCTGTCGTGCCAGCTGCATTA
ATGAATCGGCCAACGCGCGGGGAGAGGCGGTTTGCGTATTGGGCGCTCTTCCGCTTCCTCGCTCACTGAC
TCGCTGCGCTCGGTCGTTCGGCTGCGGCGAGCGGTATCAGCTCACTCAAAGGCGGTAATACGGTTATCCA
CAGAATCAGGGGATAACGCAGGAAAGAACATGTGAGCAAAAGGCCAGCAAAAGGCCAGGAACCGTAAAAA
GGCCGCGTTGCTGGCGTTTTTCCATAGGCTCCGCCCCCCTGACGAGCATCACAAAAATCGACGCTCAAGT
CAGAGGTGGCGAAACCCGACAGGACTATAAAGATACCAGGCGTTTCCCCCTGGAAGCTCCCTCGTGCGCT
CTCCTGTTCCGACCCTGCCGCTTACCGGATACCTGTCCGCCTTTCTCCCTTCGGGAAGCGTGGCGCTTTC
TCATAGCTCACGCTGTAGGTATCTCAGTTCGGTGTAGGTCGTTCGCTCCAAGCTGGGCTGTGTGCACGAA
CCCCCCGTTCAGCCCGACCGCTGCGCCTTATCCGGTAACTATCGTCTTGAGTCCAACCCGGTAAGACACG
ACTTATCGCCACTGGCAGCAGCCACTGGTAACAGGATTAGCAGAGCGAGGTATGTAGGCGGTGCTACAGA
GTTCTTGAAGTGGTGGCCTAACTACGGCTACACTAGAAGAACAGTATTTGGTATCTGCGCTCTGCTGAAG
CCAGTTACCTTCGGAAAAAGAGTTGGTAGCTCTTGATCCGGCAAACAAACCACCGCTGGTAGCGGTGGTT
TTTTTGTTTGCAAGCAGCAGATTACGCGCAGAAAAAAAGGATCTCAAGAAGATCCTTTGATCTTTTCTAC
GGGGTCTGACGCTCAGTGGAACGAAAACTCACGTTAAGGGATTTTGGTCATGAGATTATCAAAAAGGATC
TTCACCTAGATCCTTTTAAATTAAAAATGAAGTTTTAAATCAATCTAAAGTATATATGAGTAAACTTGGT
CTGACAGTTACCAATGCTTAATCAGTGAGGCACCTATCTCAGCGATCTGTCTATTTCGTTCATCCATAGT
TGCCTGACTCCCCGTCGTGTAGATAACTACGATACGGGAGGGCTTACCATCTGGCCCCAGTGCTGCAATG
ATACCGCGAGACCCACGCTCACCGGCTCCAGATTTATCAGCAATAAACCAGCCAGCCGGAAGGGCCGAGC
GCAGAAGTGGTCCTGCAACTTTATCCGCCTCCATCCAGTCTATTAATTGTTGCCGGGAAGCTAGAGTAAG
TAGTTCGCCAGTTAATAGTTTGCGCAACGTTGTTGCCATTGCTACAGGCATCGTGGTGTCACGCTCGTCG
TTTGGTATGGCTTCATTCAGCTCCGGTTCCCAACGATCAAGGCGAGTTACATGATCCCCCATGTTGTGCA
AAAAAGCGGTTAGCTCCTTCGGTCCTCCGATCGTTGTCAGAAGTAAGTTGGCCGCAGTGTTATCACTCAT
GGTTATGGCAGCACTGCATAATTCTCTTACTGTCATGCCATCCGTAAGATGCTTTTCTGTGACTGGTGAG
TACTCAACCAAGTCATTCTGAGAATAGTGTATGCGGCGACCGAGTTGCTCTTGCCCGGCGTCAATACGGG
ATAATACCGCGCCACATAGCAGAACTTTAAAAGTGCTCATCATTGGAAAACGTTCTTCGGGGCGAAAACT
CTCAAGGATCTTACCGCTGTTGAGATCCAGTTCGATGTAACCCACTCGTGCACCCAACTGATCTTCAGCA
TCTTTTACTTTCACCAGCGTTTCTGGGTGAGCAAAAACAGGAAGGCAAAATGCCGCAAAAAAGGGAATAA
GGGCGACACGGAAATGTTGAATACTCATACTCTTCCTTTTTCAATATTATTGAAGCATTTATCAGGGTTA
TTGTCTCATGAGCGGATACATATTTGAATGTATTTAGAAAAATAAACAAATAGGGGT
Features (pLannotate 1.2.2; 19 found; start..end, strand, type, name):
    153..456     +  enhancer       CMV enhancer: human cytomegalovirus immediate early enhancer
    457..660     +  promoter       CMV promoter: human cytomegalovirus (CMV) immediate early promoter
    656..689     +  LTR            5' LTR (truncated) (fragment): truncated 5' long terminal repeat (LTR) from HIV-1
    705..723     +  promoter       T7 promoter: promoter for bacteriophage T7 RNA polymerase
    773..1384    +  CDS            rtTA3 (fragment): reverse tetracycline transactivator 3 activates expression from Tet-responsive promoters in the presence of doxycycline
   1445..1669    +  polyA_signal   bGH poly(A) signal: bovine growth hormone polyadenylation signal
   1673..1694    +  promoter       SV40 promoter (fragment): SV40 enhancer and early promoter
   1715..2143    +  rep_origin     f1 ori (sequence partly withheld): f1 bacteriophage origin of replication; arrow indicates direction of (+) strand synthesis
   2157..2486    +  promoter       SV40 promoter: SV40 enhancer and early promoter
   2553..3344    +  CDS            neo: KKA2_KLEPN - Also known as kan, nptII. Experimental evidence at protein level: Swiss-Prot protein existence level 1. Resistance to kanamycin, neomycin, paromomycin, ribostamycin, butirosin and gentamicin B. From Klebsiella pneumoniae.
   3368..3526    +  CDS            ble (fragment): BLE_KLEPN - Experimental evidence at protein level: Swiss-Prot protein existence level 1. Binding protein with a strong affinity to the bleomycin family of antibiotics. Binds to CL990; an antimitotic-antibiotic compound. From Klebsiella pneumoniae.
   3521..3642    +  polyA_signal   SV40 poly(A) signal: SV40 polyadenylation signal
   3715..3731    -  protein_bind   lac operator: The lac repressor binds to the lac operator to inhibit transcription in E. coli. This inhibition can be relieved by adding lactose or isopropyl-β-D-thiogalactopyranoside (IPTG). lac repressor encoded by lacI
   3739..3769    -  promoter       lac promoter: promoter for the E. coli lac operon
   3784..3805    -  protein_bind   CAP binding site: CAP binding activates transcription in the presence of cAMP. E. coli catabolite activator protein
   3818..3910    -  CDS            lacI (fragment): lac repressor; lacI; The lac repressor binds to the lac operator to inhibit transcription in E. coli. This inhibition can be relieved by adding lactose or isopropyl-β-D-thiogalactopyranoside (IPTG).
   4093..4681    -  rep_origin     ori: high-copy-number ColE1/pMB1/pBR322/pUC origin of replication
   4852..5712    -  CDS            AmpR: β-lactamase; bla; confers resistance to ampicillin, carbenicillin, and related antibiotics
   5713..6       -  promoter       AmpR promoter (across the origin): bla
