[The description below was written by a language model from this plasmid's Addgene catalogue record and pLannotate feature annotations shown in this document.]
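Description:
pAB300-Tier1-PhCMV-rTetR is a mammalian expression plasmid built on pMM1, a pcDNA3.1-derived backbone. It serves as a "Tier-1" (single expression unit) vector in the VAMSyB modular plasmid architecture for mammalian synthetic biology. It is maintained in E. coli at high copy through a ColE1/pUC-type origin with ampicillin selection (AmpR with its bla promoter). It also carries an f1 phage origin and remnants of lac regulatory sequence typical of this backbone family. For selection in mammalian cells, an SV40 enhancer/early promoter drives the neomycin phosphotransferase gene, followed by an SV40 polyadenylation signal, which allows G418 selection.

The payload is a synthetic reverse tetracycline repressor (rTetR) expressed from the human cytomegalovirus immediate-early enhancer and promoter (PhCMV) and terminated by the bovine growth hormone poly(A) signal. A T7 promoter sits just upstream of the coding region. In contrast to wild-type TetR, rTetR binds tet operator sequences in the presence of tetracycline-class inducers such as doxycycline, so it can be used to build inducer-activated (Tet-On style) gene switches.

The record is inconsistent on one point. The stated purpose describes the cassette as PhCMV-rTetR-VPR-pA, implying a fusion to the VPR transactivation domain. The annotated sequence, however, shows only a roughly 600 bp match to the rTetR portion of rtTA3, followed closely by the poly(A) signal. That leaves no room for a large activation domain, and none is annotated. The sequenced plasmid therefore appears to encode the DNA-binding rTetR moiety alone, and users should check this before assuming transactivator function.
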