Addgene plasmid #169577: pAB300-Tier1-PhCMV-rTetR
Purpose: Tier-1 vector encoding PhCMV-driven tetracycline-activated rTetR (PhCMV-rTetR-VPR-pA).
Depositing lab: Martin Fussenegger. Depositing organization: ETH Zurich (Swiss Federal Institute of Technology). Publication: A versatile plasmid architecture for mammalian synthetic biology (VAMSyB). Haellman V, Strittmatter T, Bertschi A, Stucheli P, Fussenegger M. Metab Eng. 2021 Jul;66:41-50. doi: 10.1016/j.ymben.2021.04.003. Epub 2021 Apr 18. PubMed 33857582.
Backbone
  Vector backbone: pMM1 (pcDNA3.1-based)
  Backbone size w/o insert (bp): 4435
  Vector type: Mammalian Expression
  Selectable markers: Neomycin (select with G418)
Growth in bacteria
  Bacterial resistance: Ampicillin, 100 μg/mL
  Growth temperature: 37°C
  Growth strain: DH5alpha
  Copy number: High Copy
Gene/Insert
  Gene/Insert name: reverse tetracycline repressor protein (alt name: PCMV-rTetR)
  Species: Synthetic
  Promoter: PhCMV
  Cloning method: Restriction Enzyme; 5′ cloning site Unknown (unknown if destroyed)
  Sequencing primers: 5′ AmpStart; 3′ BGH-rev
Terms and licenses: Academic/Nonprofit Terms; Industry Terms: Not Available to Industry
How to cite: pAB300-Tier1-PhCMV-rTetR was a gift from Martin Fussenegger (Addgene plasmid # 169577 ; http://n2t.net/addgene:169577 ; RRID:Addgene_169577)
